>Addgene plasmid #54547 | wtKikGR-C1 | depositor partial sequence | sequence record 84944 | insert sequence
ATGGGCGGTAGGCGTGTACGGTGGGAGGTCTATATAAGCAGAGCTGGTTTAGTGAACCGTCAGATCCGCT
AGCGCTACCGGTCGCCACCATGGTGAGTGTGATTACATCAGAAATGAAGATCGAGCTGCGTATGGAAGGC
GCTGTAAACGGGCACAAGTTCGTGATTACAGGGAAAGGAAGTGGCCAGCCTTTCGAGGGAATACAGAATG
TGGACCTGACAGTCATAGAGGGCGGACCTCTTCCTTTTGCTTTCGATATCCTGACAACAGCATTCCATTA
CGGCAACCGGGTATTTGTCGAATACCCAGAAGAAATAGTAGACTACTTCAAGCAGTCGTTTCCTGAGGGT
TATTCTTGGGAACGAAGCATGAGTTACGAAGACGGGGGAATTTGCCTCGCCACAAACAATATAACGATGA
AGAAAGACGGCAGCAACTGTTTTGTCAATGAAATTCGATTTGATGGTGTGAACTTTCCTGCCAATGGTCC
AGTTATGCAGAGGAAGACCGTCAAATGGGAGCCATCCACTGAGAAAATGTATGTGCGTGATGGAGTGCTG
AAGGGTGATGTAAACATGGCTCTGTTGCTTCAAGGAGGTGGCCATTACCGATGTGACTTCAGAACTACTT
ACAAAGCAAAGAAGGTTGTCCAGTTGCCAGACTATCACTTCGTGGATCATCAAATGGAGATAACAAGCCA
TGACAAGGATTACAACAAGGTTAAGCTGTATGAGCACGCTAAAGCTCATTCCGGGCTGCCAAGGCTGGCC
AAGTCCGGACTCAGATCTCGAGCTCAAGCTTCGAATTCTGCAGTCGACGGTACCGCGGGCCCGGGATCCA
CCGGATCTAGATAACTGATCATAATCAGCCATACCACATTTGTAGAGGTTTTACTTGCTTTAAAAAACCT
CCCACACCTCCCCCTGAACCTGAAACATAAAATGAATGCAATTGTTGTTGTTAACTTGTTTATTGCAGCT
TATAATGGTTACAA
