>Addgene plasmid #54547 | wtKikGR-C1 | addgene partial sequence | sequence record 89982 | CMV-F 5'-CGCAAATGGGCGGTAGGCGTG-3'
AGTGAACCGTCAGATCCGCTAGCGCTACCGGTCGCCACCATGGTGAGTGTGATTACATCAGAAATGAAGA
TCGAGCTGCGTATGGAAGGCGCTGTAAACGGGCACAAGTTCGTGATTACAGGGAAAGGAAGTGGCCAGCC
TTTCGAGGGAATACAGAATGTGGACCTGACAGTCATAGAGGGCGGACCTCTTCCTTTTGCTTTCGATATC
CTGACAACAGCATTCCATTACGGCAACCGGGTATTTGTCGAATACCCAGAAGAAATAGTAGACTACTTCA
AGCAGTCGTTTCCTGAGGGTTATTCTTGGGAACGAAGCATGAGTTACGAAGACGGGGGAATTTGCCTCGC
CACAAACAATATAACGATGAAGAAAGACGGCAGCAACTGTTTTGTCAATGAAATTCGATTTGATGGTGTG
AACTTTCCTGCCAATGGTCCAGTTATGCAGAGGAAGACCGTCAAATGGGAGCCATCCACTGAGAAAATGT
ATGTGCGTGATGGAGTGCTGAAGGGTGATGTAAACATGGCTCTGTTGCTTCAAGGAGGTGGCCATTACCG
ATGTGACTTCAGAACTACTTACAAAGCAAAGAAGGTTGTCCAGTTGCCAGACTATCACTTCGTGGATCAT
CAAATGGAGATAACAAGCCATGACAAGGATTACAACAAGGTTAAGCTGTATGAGCACGCTAAAGCTCATT
CCGGGCTGCCAAGGCTGGCCAAGTCCGGACTCAGATCTCGAGCTCAAGCTTCGAATTCTGCAGTCGACGG
TACCGCGGGCCCGGGATCCACCGGATCTAGATAACTGATCATAATCAGCCATACCACATTTGTAGAGGT
