[The description below was written by a language model from this plasmid's Addgene catalogue record.]
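Description:
wtKikGR-C1 is an empty mammalian expression backbone of about 4.75 kb, designed for building fusions to the fluorescent protein wtKikGR (also called Kikume). No insert is present. The "C1" designation indicates a cloning vector in which the fluorescent protein sits upstream of the cloning site, so a gene of interest placed in frame is expressed with wtKikGR at its N terminus. This matches the catalogue entry, which lists the tag as N-terminal on the backbone. The plasmid is maintained at high copy in E. coli under kanamycin selection. It also carries a neomycin resistance marker, so transfected mammalian cells can be selected with G418, for example to derive stable lines.

The record gives two sets of spectral values for the tag: excitation/emission of 507/517 nm and 583/593 nm. These correspond to the green and red states of KikGR, which is generally known as a green-to-red photoconvertible protein that switches colour after violet or UV illumination. Fusions made in this vector are therefore suited to localization studies. They can also be used for optical highlighting experiments, in which a subpopulation of the tagged protein, an organelle or a cell is photoconverted and then tracked over time. The "wt" prefix suggests the original, non-monomerized form of the protein, although the record does not say so explicitly.

No feature table was supplied, so the promoter driving expression, the polyadenylation signal, the origins of replication and the composition of the multiple cloning site are not stated in the record.
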