Addgene plasmid #54547: wtKikGR-C1
Purpose: (Empty Backbone) Localization: C1 Cloning Vector, Excitation: 507 / 583, Emission: 517 / 593
Depositing lab: Michael Davidson. Depositing organization: Florida State University, Tallahassee.
Backbone
  Vector backbone: wtKikGR-C1
  Backbone size (bp): 4750
  Vector type: Mammalian Expression
  Selectable markers: Neomycin (select with G418)
  Tag / fusion protein: wtKikGR (N terminal on backbone)
Growth in bacteria
  Bacterial resistance: Kanamycin, 50 μg/mL
  Growth temperature: 37°C
  Growth strain: DH5alpha
  Copy number: High Copy
Gene/Insert
  Gene/Insert name: None
  Tag / fusion protein: wtKikGR (N terminal on backbone)
Terms and licenses: Academic/Nonprofit Terms; Industry Terms
Depositor comments: KikGR = Kikume. Excitation = 507 / 583; Emission = 517 / 593
How to cite: wtKikGR-C1 was a gift from Michael Davidson (Addgene plasmid # 54547 ; http://n2t.net/addgene:54547 ; RRID:Addgene_54547)
